>Addgene plasmid #225448 | pcDNA3puro-mGFP-FXR1a-sh5Resistant | addgene full sequence | sequence record 448463 | Addgene NGS Result
CACCCAACTGATCTTCAGCATCTTTTACTTTCACCAGCGTTTCTGGGTGAGCAAAAACAGGAAGGCAAAA
TGCCGCAAAAAAGGGAATAAGGGCGACACGGAAATGTTGAATACTCATACTCTTCCTTTTTCAATATTAT
TGAAGCATTTATCAGGGTTATTGTCTCATGAGCGGATACATATTTGAATGTATTTAGAAAAATAAACAAA
TAGGGGTTCCGCGCACATTTCCCCGAAAAGTGCCACCTGACGTCGACGGATCGGGAGATCTCCCGATCCC
CTATGGTGCACTCTCAGTACAATCTGCTCTGATGCCGCATAGTTAAGCCAGTATCTGCTCCCTGCTTGTG
TGTTGGAGGTCGCTGAGTAGTGCGCGAGCAAAATTTAAGCTACAACAAGGCAAGGCTTGACCGACAATTG
CATGAAGAATCTGCTTAGGGTTAGGCGTTTTGCGCTGCTTCGCGATGTACGGGCCAGATATACGCGTTGA
CATTGATTATTGACTAGTTATTAATAGTAATCAATTACGGGGTCATTAGTTCATAGCCCATATATGGAGT
TCCGCGTTACATAACTTACGGTAAATGGCCCGCCTGGCTGACCGCCCAACGACCCCCGCCCATTGACGTC
AATAATGACGTATGTTCCCATAGTAACGCCAATAGGGACTTTCCATTGACGTCAATGGGTGGAGTATTTA
CGGTAAACTGCCCACTTGGCAGTACATCAAGTGTATCATATGCCAAGTACGCCCCCTATTGACGTCAATG
ACGGTAAATGGCCCGCCTGGCATTATGCCCAGTACATGACCTTATGGGACTTTCCTACTTGGCAGTACAT
CTACGTATTAGTCATCGCTATTACCATGGTGATGCGGTTTTGGCAGTACATCAATGGGCGTGGATAGCGG
TTTGACTCACGGGGATTTCCAAGTCTCCACCCCATTGACGTCAATGGGAGTTTGTTTTGGCACCAAAATC
AACGGGACTTTCCAAAATGTCGTAACAACTCCGCCCCATTGACGCAAATGGGCGGTAGGCGTGTACGGTG
GGAGGTCTATATAAGCAGAGCTCTCTGGCTAACTAGAGAACCCACTGCTTACTGGCTTATCGAAATTAAT
ACGACTCACTATAGGGAGACCCAAGCTGGCTAGCAACCATGGTGAGCAAGGGCGAGGAGCTGTTCACCGG
GGTGGTGCCCATCCTGGTCGAGCTGGACGGCGACGTAAACGGCCACAAGTTCAGCGTGTCCGGCGAGGGC
GAGGGCGATGCCACCTACGGCAAGCTGACCCTGAAGTTCATCTGCACCACCGGCAAGCTGCCCGTGCCCT
GGCCCACCCTCGTGACCACCCTGACCTACGGCGTGCAGTGCTTCAGCCGCTACCCCGACCACATGAAGCA
GCACGACTTCTTCAAGTCCGCCATGCCCGAAGGCTACGTCCAGGAGCGCACCATCTTCTTCAAGGACGAC
GGCAACTACAAGACCCGCGCCGAGGTGAAGTTCGAGGGCGACACCCTGGTGAACCGCATCGAGCTGAAGG
GCATCGACTTCAAGGAGGACGGCAACATCCTGGGGCACAAGCTGGAGTACAACTACAACAGCCACAACGT
CTATATCATGGCCGACAAGCAGAAGAACGGCATCAAGGTGAACTTCAAGATCCGCCACAACATCGAGGAC
GGCAGCGTGCAGCTCGCCGACCACTACCAGCAGAACACCCCCATCGGCGACGGCCCCGTGCTGCTGCCCG
ACAACCACTACCTGAGCACCCAGTCCAAGCTGAGCAAAGACCCCAACGAGAAGCGCGATCACATGGTCCT
GCTGGAGTTCGTGACCGCCGCCGGGATCACTCTCGGCATGGACGAGCTGTACAAGGCGGAGCTGACGGTG
GAGGTTCGCGGCTCTAACGGGGCTTTCTACAAGGGATTTATCAAAGATGTTCATGAAGACTCCCTTACAG
TTGTTTTTGAAAATAATTGGCAACCAGAACGCCAGGTTCCATTTAATGAAGTTAGATTACCACCACCACC
TGATATAAAAAAAGAAATTAGTGAAGGAGATGAAGTAGAGGTATATTCAAGAGCAAATGACCAAGAGCCA
TGTGGGTGGTGGTTGGCTAAAGTTCGGATGATGAAAGGAGAATTTTATGTCATTGAATATGCTGCTTGTG
ACGCTACTTACAATGAAATAGTCACATTTGAACGACTTCGGCCTGTCAATCAAAATAAAACTGTCAAAAA
AAATACCTTCTTTAAATGCACAGTGGATGTTCCTGAGGATTTGAGAGAGGCGTGTGCTAATGAAAATGCA
CATAAAGATTTTAAGAAAGCAGTAGGAGCATGCAGAATTTTTTACCATCCAGAAACAACACAGCTAATGA
TACTGTCTGCCAGTGAAGCAACTGTGAAGAGAGTAAACATCTTAAGTGACATGCATTTGCGAAGTATTCG
TACGAAGTTGATGCTTATGTCCAGAAATGAAGAGGCCACTAAGCATTTAGAATGCACAAAACAACTTGCA
GCAGCTTTTCATGAGGAATTTGTTGTGAGAGAAGATTTAATGGGCCTGGCAATAGGAACACATGGTAGTA
ACATCCAGCAAGCTAGGAAGGTTCCTGGAGTTACCGCCATTGAGCTAGATGAAGATACTGGAACATTCAG
AATCTACGGAGAGAGTGCTGATGCTGTAAAAAAGGCTAGAGGTTTCTTGGAATTTGTGGAGGATTTTATT
CAGGTTCCTAGGAATCTCGTTGGAAAAGTAATTGGAAAAAATGGCAAAGTTATTCAAGAAATAGTGGACA
AATCTGGTGTGGTTCGAGTGAGAATTGAAGGGGACAATGAAAATAAATTACCCAGAGAAGACGGTATGGT
TCCATTTGTATTTGTTGGCACTAAAGAAAGCATTGGAAATGTGCAGGTTCTTCTAGAGTATCATATTGCC
TATCTAAAGGAAGTAGAACAGCTAAGAATGGAACGCCTACAGATTGATGAACAGCTGCGACAGATTGGTT
CTAGGTCTTATAGCGGAAGAGGCAGAGGTCGTCGGGGACCTAATTACACCTCCGGTTATGGTACAAATTC
TGAGCTGTCTAACCCCTCTGAAACGGAATCTGAGCGTAAAGACGAGCTGAGTGATTGGTCATTGGCAGGA
GAAGATGATCGAGACAGCCGACATCAGCGTGACAGCAGGAGACGCCCAGGAGGAAGAGGCAGAAGTGTTT
CAGGGGGTCGAGGTCGTGGTGGACCACGTGGTGGCAAATCCTCCATCAGTTCTGTGCTCAAAGATCCAGA
CAGCAATCCATACAGCTTACTTGATAATACAGAATCAGATCAGACTGCAGACACTGATGCATCCGAAAGC
CACCATTCCACTAACCGTCGTAGGCGGTCTCGTAGACGAAGGACTGATGAAGATGCTGTTCTGATGGATG
GAATGACTGAATCTGATACAGCTTCAGTTAATGAAAATGGGCTAGTCACAGTTGCAGATTATATTTCTAG
AGCTGAGTCTCAGAGCAGACAAAGAAACCTCCCAAGGGAAACTTTGGCTAAAAACAAGAAAGAAATGGCA
AAAGATGTGATTGAAGAGCATGGTCCTTCAGAAAAGGCAATAAACGGCCCAACTAGTGCTTCTGGCGATG
ACATTTCTAAGCTACAGCGTACTCCAGGAGAAGAAAAGATTAATACCTTAAAAGAAGAAAACACTCAAGA
AGCAGCAGTCCTGAATGGTGTTTCATAACTCGAGTCTAGAGGGCCCGTTTAAACCCGCTGATCAGCCTCG
ACTGTGCCTTCTAGTTGCCAGCCATCTGTTGTTTGCCCCTCCCCCGTGCCTTCCTTGACCCTGGAAGGTG
CCACTCCCACTGTCCTTTCCTAATAAAATGAGGAAATTGCATCGCATTGTCTGAGTAGGTGTCATTCTAT
TCTGGGGGGTGGGGTGGGGCAGGACAGCAAGGGGGAGGATTGGGAAGACAATAGCAGGCATGCTGGGGAT
GCGGTGGGCTCTATGGCTTCTGAGGCGGAAAGAACCAGCTGGGGCTCTAGGGGGTATCCCC
[124 nt withheld, positions 4052-4175]
C
[91 nt withheld, positions 4177-4267]
A
[49 nt withheld, positions 4269-4317]
CCTTTGACGTTGGAGTCCACGTTCTTT
[37 nt withheld, positions 4345-4381]
ACCCTATCTCGGTCTATTCTTTTGATTTATAAGGGATTTTGCCGATTTCGGCCTATTGGTTAAAAAATGA
GCTGATTTAACAAAAATTTAACGCGAATTAATTCTGTGGAATGTGTGTCAGTTAGGGTGTGGAAAGTCCC
CAGGCTCCCCAGCAGGCAGAAGTATGCAAAGCATGCATCTCAATTAGTCAGCAACCAGGTGTGGAAAGTC
CCCAGGCTCCCCAGCAGGCAGAAGTATGCAAAGCATGCATCTCAATTAGTCAGCAACCATAGTCCCGCCC
CTAACTCCGCCCATCCCGCCCCTAACTCCGCCCAGTTCCGCCCATTCTCCGCCCCATGGCTGACTAATTT
TTTTTATTTATGCAGAGGCCGAGGCCGCCTCTGCCTCTGAGCTATTCCAGAAGTAGTGAGGAGGCTTTTT
TGGAGGCCTAGGCTTTTGCAAAAAGCTCCCAACCATGACCGAGTACAAGCCCACGGTGCGCCTCGCCACC
CGCGACGACGTCCCCAGGGCCGTACGCACCCTCGCCGCCGCGTTCGCCGACTACCCCGCCACGCGCCACA
CCGTCGATCCGGACCGCCACATCGAGCGGGTCACCGAGCTGCAAGAACTCTTCCTCACGCGCGTCGGGCT
CGACATCGGCAAGGTGTGGGTCGCGGACGACGGCGCCGCGGTGGCGGTCTGGACCACGCCGGAGAGCGTC
GAAGCGGGGGCGGTGTTCGCCGAGATCGGCCCGCGCATGGCCGAGTTGAGCGGTTCCCGGCTGGCCGCGC
AGCAACAGATGGAAGGCCTCCTGGCGCCGCACCGGCCCAAGGAGCCCGCGTGGTTCCTGGCCACCGTCGG
CGTCTCGCCCGACCACCAGGGCAAGGGTCTGGGCAGCGCCGTCGTGCTCCCCGGAGTGGAGGCGGCCGAG
CGCGCCGGGGTGCCCGCCTTCCTGGAGACCTCCGCGCCCCGCAACCTCCCCTTCTACGAGCGGCTCGGCT
TCACCGTCACCGCCGACGTCGAGGTGCCCGAAGGACCGCGCACCTGGTGCATGACCCGCAAGCCCGGTGC
CTGAGCGGGACTCTGGGGTTCGAAATGACCGACCAAGCGACGCCCAACCTGCCATCACGAGATTTCGATT
CCACCGCCGCCTTCTATGAAAGGTTGGGCTTCGGAATCGTTTTCCGGGACGCCGGCTGGATGATCCTCCA
GCGCGGGGATCTCATGCTGGAGTTCTTCGCCCACCCCAACTTGTTTATTGCAGCTTATAATGGTTACAAA
TAAAGCAATAGCATCACAAATTTCACAAATAAAGCATTTTTTTCACTGCATTCTAGTTGTGGTTTGTCCA
AACTCATCAATGTATCTTATCATGTCTGTATACCGTCGACCTCTAGCTAGAGCTTGGCGTAATCATGGTC
ATAGCTGTTTCCTGTGTGAAATTGTTATCCGCTCACAATTCCACACAACATACGAGCCGGAAGCATAAAG
TGTAAAGCCTGGGGTGCCTAATGAGTGAGCTAACTCACATTAATTGCGTTGCGCTCACTGCCCGCTTTCC
AGTCGGGAAACCTGTCGTGCCAGCTGCATTAATGAATCGGCCAACGCGCGGGGAGAGGCGGTTTGCGTAT
TGGGCGCTCTTCCGCTTCCTCGCTCACTGACTCGCTGCGCTCGGTCGTTCGGCTGCGGCGAGCGGTATCA
GCTCACTCAAAGGCGGTAATACGGTTATCCACAGAATCAGGGGATAACGCAGGAAAGAACATGTGAGCAA
AAGGCCAGCAAAAGGCCAGGAACCGTAAAAAGGCCGCGTTGCTGGCGTTTTTCCATAGGCTCCGCCCCCC
TGACGAGCATCACAAAAATCGACGCTCAAGTCAGAGGTGGCGAAACCCGACAGGACTATAAAGATACCAG
GCGTTTCCCCCTGGAAGCTCCCTCGTGCGCTCTCCTGTTCCGACCCTGCCGCTTACCGGATACCTGTCCG
CCTTTCTCCCTTCGGGAAGCGTGGCGCTTTCTCATAGCTCACGCTGTAGGTATCTCAGTTCGGTGTAGGT
CGTTCGCTCCAAGCTGGGCTGTGTGCACGAACCCCCCGTTCAGCCCGACCGCTGCGCCTTATCCGGTAAC
TATCGTCTTGAGTCCAACCCGGTAAGACACGACTTATCGCCACTGGCAGCAGCCACTGGTAACAGGATTA
GCAGAGCGAGGTATGTAGGCGGTGCTACAGAGTTCTTGAAGTGGTGGCCTAACTACGGCTACACTAGAAG
AACAGTATTTGGTATCTGCGCTCTGCTGAAGCCAGTTACCTTCGGAAAAAGAGTTGGTAGCTCTTGATCC
GGCAAACAAACCACCGCTGGTAGCGGTGGTTTTTTTGTTTGCAAGCAGCAGATTACGCGCAGAAAAAAAG
GATCTCAAGAAGATCCTTTGATCTTTTCTACGGGGTCTGACGCTCAGTGGAACGAAAACTCACGTTAAGG
GATTTTGGTCATGAGATTATCAAAAAGGATCTTCACCTAGATCCTTTTAAATTAAAAATGAAGTTTTAAA
TCAATCTAAAGTATATATGAGTAAACTTGGTCTGACAGTTACCAATGCTTAATCAGTGAGGCACCTATCT
CAGCGATCTGTCTATTTCGTTCATCCATAGTTGCCTGACTCCCCGTCGTGTAGATAACTACGATACGGGA
GGGCTTACCATCTGGCCCCAGTGCTGCAATGATACCGCGAGACCCACGCTCACCGGCTCCAGATTTATCA
GCAATAAACCAGCCAGCCGGAAGGGCCGAGCGCAGAAGTGGTCCTGCAACTTTATCCGCCTCCATCCAGT
CTATTAATTGTTGCCGGGAAGCTAGAGTAAGTAGTTCGCCAGTTAATAGTTTGCGCAACGTTGTTGCCAT
TGCTACAGGCATCGTGGTGTCACGCTCGTCGTTTGGTATGGCTTCATTCAGCTCCGGTTCCCAACGATCA
AGGCGAGTTACATGATCCCCCATGTTGTGCAAAAAAGCGGTTAGCTCCTTCGGTCCTCCGATCGTTGTCA
GAAGTAAGTTGGCCGCAGTGTTATCACTCATGGTTATGGCAGCACTGCATAATTCTCTTACTGTCATGCC
ATCCGTAAGATGCTTTTCTGTGACTGGTGAGTACTCAACCAAGTCATTCTGAGAATAGTGTATGCGGCGA
CCGAGTTGCTCTTGCCCGGCGTCAATACGGGATAATACCGCGCCACATAGCAGAACTTTAAAAGTGCTCA
TCATTGGAAAACGTTCTTCGGGGCGAAAACTCTCAAGGATCTTACCGCTGTTGAGATCCAGTTCGATGTA
ACCCACTCGTG
Features (pLannotate 1.2.2; 21 found; start..end, strand, type, name):
    119..223     -  promoter       AmpR promoter: bla
    282..334     -  misc_feature   bom (fragment): basis of mobility region from pBR322
    489..868     +  enhancer       CMV enhancer: human cytomegalovirus immediate early enhancer
    869..1072    +  promoter       CMV promoter: human cytomegalovirus (CMV) immediate early promoter
   1068..1101    +  LTR            5' LTR (truncated) (fragment): truncated 5' long terminal repeat (LTR) from HIV-1
   1117..1135    +  promoter       T7 promoter: promoter for bacteriophage T7 RNA polymerase
   1159..1875    +  CDS            mEGFP: mEGFP is a basic (constitutively fluorescent) green fluorescent protein published in 2002, derived from Aequorea victoria. It has moderate acid sensitivity.
   1876..3735    +  CDS            FXR1: FXR1_HUMAN - Experimental evidence at protein level: Swiss-Prot protein existence level 1. RNA-binding protein required for embryonic and postnatal development of muscle tissue (PubMed:30770808). May regulate intracellular transport and local translation of certain mRNAs (By similarity). From Homo sapiens (Human).
   3782..4006    +  polyA_signal   bGH poly(A) signal: bovine growth hormone polyadenylation signal
   4010..4031    +  promoter       SV40 promoter (fragment): SV40 enhancer and early promoter
   4052..4480    +  rep_origin     f1 ori (sequence partly withheld): f1 bacteriophage origin of replication; arrow indicates direction of (+) strand synthesis
   4494..4823    +  promoter       SV40 promoter: SV40 enhancer and early promoter
   4836..5435    +  CDS            PuroR: puromycin N-acetyltransferase; pac from Streptomyces alboniger; confers resistance to puromycin
   5456..5614    +  CDS            ble (fragment): BLE_KLEPN - Experimental evidence at protein level: Swiss-Prot protein existence level 1. Binding protein with a strong affinity to the bleomycin family of antibiotics. Binds to CL990; an antimitotic-antibiotic compound. From Klebsiella pneumoniae.
   5609..5730    +  polyA_signal   SV40 poly(A) signal: SV40 polyadenylation signal
   5803..5819    -  protein_bind   lac operator: The lac repressor binds to the lac operator to inhibit transcription in E. coli. This inhibition can be relieved by adding lactose or isopropyl-β-D-thiogalactopyranoside (IPTG). lac repressor encoded by lacI
   5827..5857    -  promoter       lac promoter: promoter for the E. coli lac operon
   5872..5893    -  protein_bind   CAP binding site: CAP binding activates transcription in the presence of cAMP. E. coli catabolite activator protein
   5906..5998    -  CDS            lacI (fragment): lac repressor; lacI; The lac repressor binds to the lac operator to inhibit transcription in E. coli. This inhibition can be relieved by adding lactose or isopropyl-β-D-thiogalactopyranoside (IPTG).
   6181..6769    -  rep_origin     ori: high-copy-number ColE1/pMB1/pBR322/pUC origin of replication
   6940..118     -  CDS            AmpR (across the origin): β-lactamase; bla; confers resistance to ampicillin, carbenicillin, and related antibiotics
