[The description below was written by a language model from this plasmid's Addgene catalogue record and pLannotate feature annotations shown in this document.]
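Description:
pcDNA3puro-mGFP-FXR1a-sh5Resistant is a 7,682 nt mammalian expression plasmid built on pcDNA3-puro, a pcDNA3-type backbone in which the mammalian selection cassette encodes puromycin resistance. It is propagated in E. coli as a high-copy plasmid through a ColE1/pUC-type origin and selected with ampicillin via the β-lactamase gene and its own promoter. An f1 phage origin is also present, along with small backbone remnants (lac promoter/operator, a bom fragment, and a short ble fragment downstream of the puromycin gene) that appear to be cloning leftovers rather than functional parts.

The payload is a single open reading frame in which monomeric EGFP is fused directly to the N terminus of human FXR1 isoform a, an RNA-binding protein. Transcription is driven by the human cytomegalovirus immediate early enhancer and promoter and terminated by the bovine growth hormone polyadenylation signal. A T7 promoter sits just upstream of the coding region and could be used for in vitro transcription or as a sequencing primer site. A separate SV40 early promoter drives puromycin N-acetyltransferase, followed by an SV40 polyadenylation signal, allowing selection of transfected mammalian cells.

The FXR1 coding sequence carries silent mutations at the site targeted by a specific FXR1 shRNA, so the encoded protein is unchanged but the transcript escapes knockdown. This suits rescue experiments, in which endogenous FXR1 is depleted by that shRNA and replaced with the fluorescently tagged isoform a, whose expression and localisation can be followed by fluorescence. The associated publication concerns the FXR1 network as a signalling scaffold in actomyosin remodelling.
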