Addgene plasmid #225448: pcDNA3puro-mGFP-FXR1a-sh5Resistant
Purpose: Express mEGFP-fusion protein of FXR1 isoform a with shRNA5-resistant silent mutation
Depositing lab: Christine Mayr. Depositing organization: Memorial Sloan-Kettering Cancer Center. Publication: The FXR1 network acts as signaling scaffold for actomyosin remodeling. Chen X, Fansler MM, Janjoš U, Ule J, Mayr C. Cell. 5 August 2024. doi: 10.1016/j.cell.2024.07.015. PubMed 37961296.
Backbone
  Vector backbone: pcDNA3-puro
  Backbone manufacturer: Mayr Lab
  Vector type: Mammalian Expression
Growth in bacteria
  Bacterial resistance: Ampicillin, 100 μg/mL
  Growth temperature: 37°C
  Growth strain: DH5alpha
  Copy number: High Copy
Gene/Insert
  Gene/Insert name: FXR1 isoform a
  Species: H. sapiens (human)
  Entrez Gene: FXR1 (a.k.a. CMYP9A, CMYP9B, FXR1P, MYOPMIL, MYORIBF)
  Promoter: CMV
  Tag / fusion protein: mEGFP (N terminal on insert)
  Cloning method: Other
Terms and licenses: Academic/Nonprofit Terms; Industry Terms: Not Available to Industry
Depositor comments: Resistant to shRNA TRCN0000164818 (target sequence CCAGCGAATCTCATCACAGTA). Please visit https://doi.org/10.1101/2023.11.05.565677 for bioRxiv preprint.
How to cite: pcDNA3puro-mGFP-FXR1a-sh5Resistant was a gift from Christine Mayr (Addgene plasmid # 225448 ; http://n2t.net/addgene:225448 ; RRID:Addgene_225448)
